>Addgene plasmid #80656 | pProm11_BCD1-GFP | depositor full sequence | sequence record 151993 | pProm11_BCD1-GFP sequence 3059 bps
TCAGATAAAATATTTCTAGATTTCAGTGCAATTTATCTCTTCAAATGTAGCACCTGAAGTCAGCCCCATA
CGATATAAGTTGTTACTAGTGCTTGGATTCTCACCAATAAAAAACGCCCGGCGGCAACCGAGCGTTCTGA
ACAAATCCAGATGGAGTTCTGAGGTCATTACTGGATCTATCAACAGGAGTCCAAGCGAGCTCTCGAACCC
CAGAGTCCCGCTCAGAAGAACTCGTCAAGAAGGCGATAGAAGGCGATGCGCTGCGAATCGGGAGCGGCGA
TACCGTAAAGCACGAGGAAGCGGTCAGCCCATTCGCCGCCAAGCTCTTCAGCAATATCACGGGTAGCCAA
CGCTATGTCCTGATAGCGGTCCGCCACACCCAGCCGGCCACAGTCGATGAATCCAGAAAAGCGGCCATTT
TCCACCATGATATTCGGCAAGCAGGCATCGCCATGGGTCACGACGAGATCCTCGCCGTCGGGCATGCGCG
CCTTGAGCCTGGCGAACAGTTCGGCTGGCGCGAGCCCCTGATGCTCTTCGTCCAGATCATCCTGATCGAC
AAGACCGGCTTCCATCCGAGTACGTGCTCGCTCGATGCGATGTTTCGCTTGGTGGTCGAATGGGCAGGTA
GCCGGATCAAGCGTATGCAGCCGCCGCATTGCATCAGCCATGATGGATACTTTCTCGGCAGGAGCAAGGT
GAGATGACAGGAGATCCTGCCCCGGCACTTCGCCCAATAGCAGCCAGTCCCTTCCCGCTTCAGTGACAAC
GTCGAGCACAGCTGCGCAAGGAACGCCCGTCGTGGCCAGCCACGATAGCCGCGCTGCCTCGTCCTGCAGT
TCATTCAGGGCACCGGACAGGTCGGTCTTGACAAAAAGAACCGGGCGCCCCTGCGCTGACAGCCGGAACA
CGGCGGCATCAGAGCAGCCGATTGTCTGTTGTGCCCAGTCATAGCCGAATAGCCTCTCCACCCAAGCGGC
CGGAGAACCTGCGTGCAATCCATCTTGTTCAATCATGCGAAACGATCCTCATCCTGTCTCTTGATCAGAT
CATGATCCCCTGCGCCATCAGATCCTTGGCGGCAAGAAAGCCATCCAGTTTACTTTGCAGGGCTTCCCAA
CCTTACCAGAGGGCGCCCCAGCTGGCAATTCCGACGTCGAATTCAAAAGATCTTAAGTAAGTAAGAGTAT
ACGTATATCGGCTAATAACGTATTAAGGCGCTTCGGCGCCTTTTTTTATGGGGGTATTTTCATCCCAATC
CACACGTCCAACGCACAGCAAACACCACGTCGACCCTATCAGCTGCGTGCTTTCTATGAGTCGTTGCTGC
ATAACTTGACAATTAATCATCCGGCTCTTAGTGTTTGTGGAGGGCCCAAGTTCACTTAAAAAGGAGATCA
ACAATGAAAGCAATTTTCGTACTGAAACATCTTAATCATGCACAGGAGACTTTCTAATGAGCAAAGGAGA
AGAACTTTTCACTGGAGTTGTCCCAATTCTTGTTGAATTAGATGGTGATGTTAATGGGCACAAATTTTCT
GTCCGTGGAGAGGGTGAAGGTGATGCTACAAACGGAAAACTCACCCTTAAATTTATTTGCACTACTGGAA
AACTACCTGTTCCGTGGCCAACACTTGTCACTACTCTGACCTATGGTGTTCAATGCTTTTCCCGTTATCC
GGATCACATGAAACGGCATGACTTTTTCAAGAGTGCCATGCCCGAAGGTTATGTACAGGAACGCACTATA
TCTTTCAAAGATGACGGGACCTACAAGACGCGTGCTGAAGTCAAGTTTGAAGGTGATACCCTTGTTAATC
GTATCGAGTTAAAGGGTATTGATTTTAAAGAAGATGGAAACATTCTTGGACACAAACTCGAGTACAACTT
TAACTCACACAATGTATACATCACGGCAGACAAACAAAAGAATGGAATCAAAGCTAACTTCAAAATTCGC
CACAACGTTGAAGATGGTTCCGTTCAACTAGCAGACCATTATCAACAAAATACTCCAATTGGCGATGGCC
CTGTCCTTTTACCAGACAACCATTACCTGTCGACACAATCTGTCCTTTCGAAAGATCCCAACGAAAAGCG
TGACCACATGGTCCTTCTTGAGTTTGTAACTGCTGCTGGGATTACACATGGCATGGATGAGCTCTACAAA
TAAGGATCGGTTGTCGAGTAAGGATCTCCAGGCATCAAATAAAACGAAAGGCTCAGTCGAAAGACTGGGC
CTTTCGTTTTATCTGTTGTTTGTCGGTGAACGCTCTCTACTAGAGTCACACTGGCTCACCTTCGGGTGGG
CCTTTCTGCGTTTATAGGATCCTAACTCGAGCCTAGGGATATATTCCGCTTCCTCGCTCACTGACTCGCT
ACGCTCGGTCGTTCGACTGCGGCGAGCGGAAATGGCTTACGAACGGGGCGGAGATTTCCTGGAAGATGCC
AGGAAGATACTTAACAGGGAAGTGAGAGGGCCGCGGCAAAGCCGTTTTTCCATAGGCTCCGCCCCCCTGA
CAAGCATCACGAAATCTGACGCTCAAATCAGTGGTGGCGAAACCCGACAGGACTATAAAGATACCAGGCG
TTTCCCCCTGGCGGCTCCCTCGTGCGCTCTCCTGTTCCTGCCTTTCGGTTTACCGGTGTCATTCCGCTGT
TATGGCCGCGTTTGTCTCATTCCACGCCTGACACTCAGTTCCGGGTAGGCAGTTCGCTCCAAGCTGGACT
GTATGCACGAACCCCCCGTTCAGTCCGACCGCTGCGCCTTATCCGGTAACTATCGTCTTGAGTCCAACCC
GGAAAGACATGCAAAAGCACCACTGGCAGCAGCCACTGGTAATTGATTTAGAGGAGTTAGTCTTGAAGTC
ATGCGCCGGTTAAGGCTAAACTGAAAGGACAAGTTTTGGTGACTGCGCTCCTCCAAGCCAGTTACCTCGG
TTCAAAGAGTTGGTAGCTCAGAGAACCTTCGAAAAACCGCCCTGCAAGGCGGTTTTTTCGTTTTCAGAGC
AAGAGATTACGCGCAGACCAAAACGATCTCAAGAAGATCATCTTATTAA
Features (pLannotate 1.2.2; 9 found; start..end, strand, type, name):
     97..191     -  terminator     lambda t0 terminator: transcription terminator from phage lambda
    225..1016    -  CDS            neo: KKA2_KLEPN - Also known as kan, nptII. Experimental evidence at protein level: Swiss-Prot protein existence level 1. Resistance to kanamycin, neomycin, paromomycin, ribostamycin, butirosin and gentamicin B. From Klebsiella pneumoniae.
   1048..1152    -  CDS            tnpA (fragment): TN5P_ECOLX - Also known as tnp. Experimental evidence at protein level: Swiss-Prot protein existence level 1. Mediates transposition of transposon Tn5 by a 'cut and paste' mechanism. First, the monomeric transposase binds the 19 bp inverted DNA repeats flanking the transposon. Then, dimerization of the DNA- bound transposase creates a synaptic DNA complex. After nicking of the first DNA strand, excision of the transposon proceeds through a series of intermediates. The transposase then mediates the insertion of the transposon at a new site by strand transfer. The activity of the wild- type tran
   1336..1357    +  promoter       trc promoter (fragment): strong E. coli promoter; hybrid between the trp and lac UV5 promoters
   1457..2170    +  CDS            Superfolder GFP: Superfolder GFP is a basic (constitutively fluorescent) green fluorescent protein published in 2005, derived from Aequorea victoria. It is reported to be a very rapidly-maturing weak dimer.
   2206..2277    +  terminator     rrnB T1 terminator: transcription terminator T1 from the E. coli rrnB gene
   2293..2320    +  terminator     T7Te terminator: phage T7 early transcription terminator
   2354..2409    -  rep_origin     RSF ori (fragment): Plasmids containing the RSF 1030 origin of replication can be propagated in E. coli cells that contain additional plasmids with compatible origins.
   2497..3042    -  rep_origin     p15A ori: Plasmids containing the medium-copy-number p15A origin of replication can be propagated in E. coli cells that contain a second plasmid with the ColE1 origin.
