[The description below was written by a language model from this plasmid's Addgene catalogue record and pLannotate feature annotations shown in this document.]
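Description:
pProm11_BCD1-GFP is a small bacterial expression plasmid for E. coli, built around the medium-copy p15A origin of replication and a kanamycin resistance gene (neo/nptII, the Tn5-derived aminoglycoside phosphotransferase). No commercial or named backbone is recorded. p15A is compatible with ColE1-type origins, so the plasmid can in principle be maintained alongside a second plasmid of that type. The resistance cassette sits on the opposite strand from the reporter and is followed by a lambda t0 terminator. The short tnpA fragment and the RSF ori fragment picked up by annotation are most likely residual or homologous sequence rather than functional parts.

The payload is a reporter cassette in which a constitutive promoter, designated Promoter11, drives superfolder GFP, a fast-maturing, robustly folding green fluorescent protein, through the BCD1 translation initiation element. BCD normally denotes a bicistronic design, in which a short leader cistron is translationally coupled to the gene of interest to make initiation strength less dependent on the downstream coding sequence. The record itself does not spell this out, and the element is not annotated in the feature table. The promoter's sequence identity is also not stated; the only hit upstream of sfGFP is a short partial match to the trc promoter, which probably reflects shared consensus motifs. Transcription of the reporter ends at tandem rrnB T1 and T7Te terminators, insulating the origin region.

The catalogue lists a total size of 2341 bp, whereas the depositor's full sequence is 3059 nt, a discrepancy the record does not explain. The plasmid appears to be one member of a promoter/translation-element GFP set associated with work on laboratory automation, useful as a constitutive fluorescence reporter.
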