Addgene plasmid #80656: pProm11_BCD1-GFP
Purpose: Promoter11 with BCD1-gfp
Depositing lab: Nathan Hillson. Depositing organization: Lawrence Berkeley National Laboratory. Publication: PR-PR: cross-platform laboratory automation system. Linshiz G, Stawski N, Goyal G, Bi C, Poust S, Sharma M, Mutalik V, Keasling JD, Hillson NJ. ACS Synth Biol. 2014 Aug 15;3(8):515-24. doi: 10.1021/sb4001728. Epub 2014 Jan 14. PubMed 25126893.
Backbone
  Vector backbone: N/A
  Backbone manufacturer: N/A
  Total vector size (bp): 2341
  Modifications to backbone: n/a
  Vector type: p15A origin, constitutive promoter, KanR
  Selectable markers: Kanamycin
Growth in bacteria
  Bacterial resistance: Kanamycin, 50 μg/mL
  Growth temperature: 37°C
  Growth strain: DH10B
  Growth instructions: Medium copy
  Copy number: Unknown
Gene/Insert
  Gene/Insert name: GFP (alt name: sfGFP)
  Insert size (bp): 717
  Mutation: NONE
  Promoter: constitutive promoter
  Cloning method: Unknown
  Sequencing primers: 5′ QB3284_Fwd CGATCCTCATCCTGTCTCTTGATC; 3′ QB3810_Rev CGAGCGTAGCGAGTCAGTG
Terms and licenses: Academic/Nonprofit Terms; Industry Terms: Not Available to Industry
How to cite: pProm11_BCD1-GFP was a gift from Nathan Hillson (Addgene plasmid # 80656 ; http://n2t.net/addgene:80656 ; RRID:Addgene_80656)
