>Addgene plasmid #80656 | pProm11_BCD1-GFP | addgene partial sequence | sequence record 155851 | psc101-For 5'-GATCAGATCATGATCCCCTGCGCCATCAGATCC-3'
AAGCCATCCAGTTTACTTTGCAGGGCTTCCCAACCTTACCAGAGGGCGCCCCAGCTGGCAATTCCGACGT
CGAATTCAAAAGATCTTAAGTAAGTAAGAGTATACGTATATCGGCTAATAACGTATTAAGGCGCTTCGGC
GCCTTTTTTTATGGGGGTATTTTCATCCCAATCCACACGTCCAACGCACAGCAAACACCACGTCGACCCT
ATCAGCTGCGTGCTTTCTATGAGTCGTTGCTGCATAACTTGACAATTAATCATCCGGCTCTTAGTGTTTG
TGGAGGGCCCAAGTTCACTTAAAAAGGAGATCAACAATGAAAGCAATTTTCGTACTGAAACATCTTAATC
ATGCACAGGAGACTTTCTAATGAGCAAAGGAGAAGAACTTTTCACTGGAGTTGTCCCAATTCTTGTTGAA
TTAGATGGTGATGTTAATGGGCACAAATTTTCTGTCCGTGGAGAGGGTGAAGGTGATGCTACAAACGGAA
AACTCACCCTTAAATTTATTTGCACTACTGGAAAACTACCTGTTCCGTGGCCAACACTTGTCACTACTCT
GACCTATGGTGTTCAATGCTTTTCCCGTTATCCGGATCACATGAAACGGCATGACTTTTTCAAGAGTGCC
ATGCCCGAAGGTTATGTACAGGAACGCACTATATCTTTCAAAGATGACGGGACCTACAAGACGCGTGCTG
AAGTCAAGTTTGAAGGTGATACCCTTGTTAATCGTATCGAGTTAAAGGGTATTGATTTTAAAGAAGATGG
AAACATTCTTGGACACAAACTCGAGTACAACTTTAACTCACACAATGTATACATCACGGCAGACAAACAA
AAGAATGGAATCAAAGCTAACTTCAAAATTCGCCACAACGTTGAAGATGGTTCCGTTCAACTAGCAGACC
ATTATCAACAAAATACTCCAATTGGCGATGGCCCTGTCCTTTTACCAGACAACCATTACCTGTCGACACA
ATCTGTCCTTTCGAAAGATCCCAACGAAAAGCGTGACCACATGGTCCTTCTTGAGTT
