>Addgene plasmid #80656 | pProm11_BCD1-GFP | addgene partial sequence | sequence record 155852 | pBbA5c-3 5'-CGTTTTATTTGATGCCTGG-3'
TTGTAGAGCTCATCCATGCCATGTGTAATCCCAGCAGCAGTTACAAACTCAAGAAGGACCATGTGGTCAC
GCTTTTCGTTGGGATCTTTCGAAAGGACAGATTGTGTCGACAGGTAATGGTTGTCTGGTAAAAGGACAGG
GCCATCGCCAATTGGAGTATTTTGTTGATAATGGTCTGCTAGTTGAACGGAACCATCTTCAACGTTGTGG
CGAATTTTGAAGTTAGCTTTGATTCCATTCTTTTGTTTGTCTGCCGTGATGTATACATTGTGTGAGTTAA
AGTTGTACTCGAGTTTGTGTCCAAGAATGTTTCCATCTTCTTTAAAATCAATACCCTTTAACTCGATACG
ATTAACAAGGGTATCACCTTCAAACTTGACTTCAGCACGCGTCTTGTAGGTCCCGTCATCTTTGAAAGAT
ATAGTGCGTTCCTGTACATAACCTTCGGGCATGGCACTCTTGAAAAAGTCATGCCGTTTCATGTGATCCG
GATAACGGGAAAAGCATTGAACACCATAGGTCAGAGTAGTGACAAGTGTTGGCCACGGAACAGGTAGTTT
TCCAGTAGTGCAAATAAATTTAAGGGTGAGTTTTCCGTTTGTAGCATCACCTTCACCCTCTCCACGGACA
GAAAATTTGTGCCCATTAACATCACCATCTAATTCAACAAGAATTGGGACAACTCCAGTGAAAAGTTCTT
CTCCTTTGCTCATTAGAAAGTCTCCTGTGCATGATTAAGATGTTTCAGTACGAAAATTGCTTTCATTGTT
GATCTCCTTTTTAAGTGAACTTGGGCCCTCCACAAACACTAAGAGCCGGATGATTAATTGTCAAGTTATG
CAGCAACGACTCATAGAAAGCACGCAGCTGATAGGGTCGACGTGGTGTTTGCTGTGCGTTGGACGTGTGG
ATTGGGATGAAAATACCCCCATAAAAAAAGGCGCCGAAGCGCCTTAATACGTTATTAGCCGATATACGTA
TACTC
